>Addgene plasmid #208286 | OptoProfilin | addgene full sequence | sequence record 410533 | Addgene NGS Result
TGACTAATTTTTTTTATTTATGCAGAGGCCGAGGCCGCCTCGGCCTCTGAGCTATTCCAGAAGTAGTGAG
GAGGCTTTTTTGGAGGCCTAGGCTTTTGCAAAGATCGATCAAGAGACAGGATGAGGATCGTTTCGCATGA
TTGAACAAGATGGATTGCACGCAGGTTCTCCGGCCGCTTGGGTGGAGAGGCTATTCGGCTATGACTGGGC
ACAACAGACAATCGGCTGCTCTGATGCCGCCGTGTTCCGGCTGTCAGCGCAGGGGCGCCCGGTTCTTTTT
GTCAAGACCGACCTGTCCGGTGCCCTGAATGAACTGCAAGACGAGGCAGCGCGGCTATCGTGGCTGGCCA
CGACGGGCGTTCCTTGCGCAGCTGTGCTCGACGTTGTCACTGAAGCGGGAAGGGACTGGCTGCTATTGGG
CGAAGTGCCGGGGCAGGATCTCCTGTCATCTCACCTTGCTCCTGCCGAGAAAGTATCCATCATGGCTGAT
GCAATGCGGCGGCTGCATACGCTTGATCCGGCTACCTGCCCATTCGACCACCAAGCGAAACATCGCATCG
AGCGAGCACGTACTCGGATGGAAGCCGGTCTTGTCGATCAGGATGATCTGGACGAAGAGCATCAGGGGCT
CGCGCCAGCCGAACTGTTCGCCAGGCTCAAGGCGAGCATGCCCGACGGCGAGGATCTCGTCGTGACCCAT
GGCGATGCCTGCTTGCCGAATATCATGGTGGAAAATGGCCGCTTTTCTGGATTCATCGACTGTGGCCGGC
TGGGTGTGGCGGACCGCTATCAGGACATAGCGTTGGCTACCCGTGATATTGCTGAAGAGCTTGGCGGCGA
ATGGGCTGACCGCTTCCTCGTGCTTTACGGTATCGCCGCTCCCGATTCGCAGCGCATCGCCTTCTATCGC
CTTCTTGACGAGTTCTTCTGAGCGGGACTCTGGGGTTCGAAATGACCGACCAAGCGACGCCCAACCTGCC
ATCACGAGATTTCGATTCCACCGCCGCCTTCTATGAAAGGTTGGGCTTCGGAATCGTTTTCCGGGACGCC
GGCTGGATGATCCTCCAGCGCGGGGATCTCATGCTGGAGTTCTTCGCCCACCCTAGGGGGAGGCTAACTG
AAACACGGAAGGAGACAATACCGGAAGGAACCCGCGCTATGACGGCAATAAAAAGACAGAATAAAACGCA
CGGTGTTGGGTCGTTTGTTCATAAACGCGGGGTTCGGTCCCAGGGCTGGCACTCTGTCGATACCCCACCG
AGACCCCATTGGGGCCAATACGCCCGCGTTTCTTCCTTTTCCCCACCCCACCCCCCAAGTTCGGGTGAAG
GCCCAGGGCTCGCAGCCAACGTCGGGGCGGCAGGCCCTGCCATAGCCTCAGGTTACTCATATATACTTTA
GATTGATTTAAAACTTCATTTTTAATTTAAAAGGATCTAGGTGAAGATCCTTTTTGATAATCTCATGACC
AAAATCCCTTAACGTGAGTTTTCGTTCCACTGAGCGTCAGACCCCGTAGAAAAGATCAAAGGATCTTCTT
GAGATCCTTTTTTTCTGCGCGTAATCTGCTGCTTGCAAACAAAAAAACCACCGCTACCAGCGGTGGTTTG
TTTGCCGGATCAAGAGCTACCAACTCTTTTTCCGAAGGTAACTGGCTTCAGCAGAGCGCAGATACCAAAT
ACTGTTCTTCTAGTGTAGCCGTAGTTAGGCCACCACTTCAAGAACTCTGTAGCACCGCCTACATACCTCG
CTCTGCTAATCCTGTTACCAGTGGCTGCTGCCAGTGGCGATAAGTCGTGTCTTACCGGGTTGGACTCAAG
ACGATAGTTACCGGATAAGGCGCAGCGGTCGGGCTGAACGGGGGGTTCGTGCACACAGCCCAGCTTGGAG
CGAACGACCTACACCGAACTGAGATACCTACAGCGTGAGCTATGAGAAAGCGCCACGCTTCCCGAAGGGA
GAAAGGCGGACAGGTATCCGGTAAGCGGCAGGGTCGGAACAGGAGAGCGCACGAGGGAGCTTCCAGGGGG
AAACGCCTGGTATCTTTATAGTCCTGTCGGGTTTCGCCACCTCTGACTTGAGCGTCGATTTTTGTGATGC
TCGTCAGGGGGGCGGAGCCTATGGAAAAACGCCAGCAACGCGGCCTTTTTACGGTTCCTGGCCTTTTGCT
GGCCTTTTGCTCACATGTTCTTTCCTGCGTTATCCCCTGATTCTGTGGATAACCGTATTACCGCCATGCA
TTAGTTATTAATAGTAATCAATTACGGGGTCATTAGTTCATAGCCCATATATGGAGTTCCGCGTTACATA
ACTTACGGTAAATGGCCCGCCTGGCTGACCGCCCAACGACCCCCGCCCATTGACGTCAATAATGACGTAT
GTTCCCATAGTAACGCCAATAGGGACTTTCCATTGACGTCAATGGGTGGAGTATTTACGGTAAACTGCCC
ACTTGGCAGTACATCAAGTGTATCATATGCCAAGTACGCCCCCTATTGACGTCAATGACGGTAAATGGCC
CGCCTGGCATTATGCCCAGTACATGACCTTATGGGACTTTCCTACTTGGCAGTACATCTACGTATTAGTC
ATCGCTATTACCATGGTGATGCGGTTTTGGCAGTACATCAATGGGCGTGGATAGCGGTTTGACTCACGGG
GATTTCCAAGTCTCCACCCCATTGACGTCAATGGGAGTTTGTTTTGGCACCAAAATCAACGGGACTTTCC
AAAATGTCGTAACAACTCCGCCCCATTGACGCAAATGGGCGGTAGGCGTGTACGGTGGGAGGTCTATATA
AGCAGAGCTGGTTTAGTGAACCGTCAGATCCGCTAGCGCTACCGGACTCAGATCTCGAGATGAAGATGGA
CAAAAAGACTATAGTTTGGTTTAGAAGAGACCTAAGGATTGAGGATAATCCTGCATTAGCAGCAGCTGCT
CACGAAGGATCTGTTTTTCCTGTCTTCATTTGGTGTCCTGAAGAAGAAGGACAGTTTTATCCTGGAAGAG
CTTCAAGATGGTGGATGAAACAATCACTTGCTCACTTATCTCAATCCTTGAAGGCTCTTGGATCTGACCT
CACTTTAATCAAAACCCACAACACGATTTCAGCGATCTTGGATTGTATCCGCGTTACCGGTGCTACAAAA
GTCGTCTTTAACCACCTCTATGATCCTGTTTCGTTAGTTCGGGACCATACCGTAAAGGAGAAGCTGGTGG
AACGTGGGATCTCTGTGCAAAGCTACAATGGAGATCTATTGTATGAACCGTGGGAGATATACTGCGAAAA
GGGCAAACCTTTTACGAGTTTCAATTCTTACTGGAAGAAATGCTTAGATATGTCGATTGAATCCGTTATG
CTTCCTCCTCCTTGGCGGTTGATGCCAATAACTGCAGCGGCTGAAGCGATTTGGGCGTGTTCGATTGAAG
AACTAGGGCTGGAGAATGAGGCCGAGAAACCGAGCAATGCGTTGTTAACTAGAGCTTGGTCTCCAGGATG
GAGCAATGCTGATAAGTTACTAAATGAGTTCATCGAGAAGCAGTTGATAGATTATGCAAAGAACAGCAAG
AAAGTTGTTGGGAATTCTACTTCACTACTTTCTCCGTATCTCCATTTCGGGGAAATAAGCGTCAGACACG
TTTTCCAGTGTGCCCGGATGAAACAAATTATATGGGCAAGAGATAAGAACAGTGAAGGAGAAGAAAGTGC
AGATCTTTTTCTTAGGGGAATCGGTTTAAGAGAGTATTCTCGGTATATATGTTTCAACTTCCCGTTTACT
CACGAGCAATCGTTGTTGAGTCATCTTCGGTTTTTCCCTTGGGATGCTGATGTTGATAAGTTCAAGGCCT
GGAGACAAGGCAGGACCGGTTATCCGTTGGTGGATGCCGGAATGAGAGAGCTTTGGGCTACCGGATGGAT
GCATAACAGAATAAGAGTGATTGTTTCAAGCTTTGCTGTGAAGTTTCTTCTCCTTCCATGGAAATGGGGA
ATGAAGTATTTCTGGGATACACTTTTGGATGCTGATTTGGAATGTGACATCCTTGGCTGGCAGTATATCT
CTGGGAGTATCCCCGATGGCCACGAGCTTGATCGCTTGGACAATCCCGCGTTACAAGGCGCCAAATATGA
CCCAGAAGGTGAGTACATAAGGCAATGGCTTCCCGAGCTTGCGAGATTGCCAACTGAATGGATCCATCAT
CCATGGGACGCTCCTTTAACCGTACTCAAAGCTTCTGGTGTGGAACTCGGAACAAACTATGCGAAACCCA
TTGTAGACATCGACACAGCTCGTGAGCTACTAGCTAAAGCTATTTCAAGAACCCGTGAAGCACAGATCAT
GATCGGAGCAGCACCTGATGAGATTGTAGCAGATAGCTTCGAGGCCTTAGGGGCTAATACCATTAAAGAA
CCTGGTCTTTGCCCATCTGTGTCTTCTAATGACCAACAAGTAGCCCGGGATCCACCGGTCGCCACCATGG
TGAGCAAGGGCGAGGAGGATAACATGGCCATCATCAAGGAGTTCATGCGCTTCAAGGTGCACATGGAGGG
CTCCGTGAACGGCCACGAGTTCGAGATCGAGGGCGAGGGCGAGGGCCGCCCCTACGAGGGCACCCAGACC
GCCAAGCTGAAGGTGACCAAGGGTGGCCCCCTGCCCTTCGCCTGGGACATCCTGTCCCCTCAGTTCATGT
ACGGCTCCAAGGCCTACGTGAAGCACCCCGCCGACATCCCCGACTACTTGAAGCTGTCCTTCCCCGAGGG
CTTCAAGTGGGAGCGCGTGATGAACTTCGAGGACGGCGGCGTGGTGACCGTGACCCAGGACTCCTCCCTG
CAGGACGGCGAGTTCATCTACAAGGTGAAGCTGCGCGGCACCAACTTCCCCTCCGACGGCCCCGTAATGC
AGAAGAAGACCATGGGCTGGGAGGCCTCCTCCGAGCGGATGTACCCCGAGGACGGCGCCCTGAAGGGCGA
GATCAAGCAGAGGCTGAAGCTGAAGGACGGCGGCCACTACGACGCTGAGGTCAAGACCACCTACAAGGCC
AAGAAGCCCGTGCAGCTGCCCGGCGCCTACAACGTCAACATCAAGTTGGACATCACCTCCCACAACGAGG
ACTACACCATCGTGGAACAGTACGAACGCGCCGAGGGCCGCCACTCCACCGGCGGCATGGACGAGCTGTA
CAAGGGCGGCAGCGGCGGCGGCATGGCCGGGTGGAACGCCTACATCGACAGCCTTATGGCGGACGGGACC
TGTCAGGACGCGGCCATCGTAGGCTACAAGGACTCGCCCTCCGTCTGGGCCGCCGTCCCCGGGAAGACCT
TCGTTAGCATTACGCCAGCTGAGGTTGGTGTCCTGGTAGGCAAAGACCGGTCAAGTTTTTTCGTCAATGG
GCTGACACTTGGGGGCCAGAAATGTTCTGTGATCCGGGACTCACTGCTGCAAGACGGGGAATTTACAATG
GATCTTCGTACCAAGAGCACCGGAGGAGCCCCCACCTTCAATGTCACTGTCACCATGACTGCCAAGACGC
TAGTCCTGCTGATGGGCAAAGAAGGTGTCCACGGTGGTTTGATCAACAAGAAATGTTATGAAATGGCCTC
TCACCTGCGGCGTTCCCAGTACTAATATGAGCGGCCGCGACTCTAGATCATAATCAGCCATACCACATTT
GTAGAGGTTTTACTTGCTTTAAAAAACCTCCCACACCTCCCCCTGAACCTGAAACATAAAATGAATGCAA
TTGTTGTTGTTAACTTGTTTATTGCAGCTTATAATGGTTACAAATAAAGCAATAGCATCACAAATTTCAC
AAATAAAGCATTTTTTTCACTGCATTCTAGTTGTGGTTTGTCCAAACTCATCAATGTATCTTAAGGCGTA
AATTGTAAGCGTTAATATTTTGTTAAAATTCGCGTTAAATTTTTGTTAAATCAGCTCATTTTTTAACCAA
TAGGCCGAAATCGGCAAAATCCCTTATAAATCAAAAGAATAGACCGAGATAGGGT
[37 nt withheld, positions 6006-6042]
AAAGAACGTGGACTCCAACGTCAAAGG
[49 nt withheld, positions 6070-6118]
T
[91 nt withheld, positions 6120-6210]
G
[124 nt withheld, positions 6212-6335]
CAGGTGGCACTTTTCGGGGAAATGTGCGCGGAACCCCTATTTGTTTATTTTTCTAAATACATTCAAATAT
GTATCCGCTCATGAGACAATAACCCTGATAAATGCTTCAATAATATTGAAAAAGGAAGAGTCCTGAGGCG
GAAAGAACCAGCTGTGGAATGTGTGTCAGTTAGGGTGTGGAAAGTCCCCAGGCTCCCCAGCAGGCAGAAG
TATGCAAAGCATGCATCTCAATTAGTCAGCAACCAGGTGTGGAAAGTCCCCAGGCTCCCCAGCAGGCAGA
AGTATGCAAAGCATGCATCTCAATTAGTCAGCAACCATAGTCCCGCCCCTAACTCCGCCCATCCCGCCCC
TAACTCCGCCCAGTTCCGCCCATTCTCCGCCCCATGGC
Features (pLannotate 1.2.2; 17 found; start..end, strand, type, name):
    137..931     +  CDS            NeoR/KanR: aminoglycoside phosphotransferase from Tn5; aph(3')-II (or nptII); confers resistance to neomycin, kanamycin, and G418 (Geneticin®)
    952..1104    +  CDS            ble (fragment): BLE_KLEPN - Experimental evidence at protein level: Swiss-Prot protein existence level 1. Binding protein with a strong affinity to the bleomycin family of antibiotics. Binds to CL990; an antimitotic-antibiotic compound. From Klebsiella pneumoniae.
   1163..1210    +  polyA_signal   HSV TK poly(A) signal: herpes simplex virus thymidine kinase polyadenylation signal (Cole and Stacy, 1985)
   1301..1317    -  polyA_signal   bGH poly(A) signal (fragment): bovine growth hormone polyadenylation signal
   1539..2127    +  rep_origin     ori: high-copy-number ColE1/pMB1/pBR322/pUC origin of replication
   2302..2605    +  enhancer       CMV enhancer: human cytomegalovirus immediate early enhancer
   2606..2809    +  promoter       CMV promoter: human cytomegalovirus (CMV) immediate early promoter
   2832..2859    +  misc_feature   MCS (fragment): multiple cloning site
   2860..4353    +  CDS            CRY2PHR: N-terminal photolyase homology region of Arabidopsis thaliana cryptochrome 2 binds to CIB1 upon exposure to blue light (Kennedy et al., 2010)
   4453..4469    +  misc_feature   MCS (fragment): multiple cloning site
   4477..5184    +  CDS            mCherry: mCherry is a basic (constitutively fluorescent) red fluorescent protein published in 2004, derived from Discosoma sp.. It is reported to be a very rapidly-maturing monomer with low acid sensitivity.
   5203..5622    +  CDS            Pfn1: PROF1_MOUSE - Experimental evidence at protein level: Swiss-Prot protein existence level 1. Binds to actin and affects the structure of the cytoskeleton. At high concentrations, profilin prevents the polymerization of actin, whereas it enhances it at low concentrations. By binding to PIP2, it inhibits the formation of IP3 and DG. Inhibits androgen receptor (AR) and HTT aggregation and binding of G-actin is essential for its inhibition of AR (By similarity). From Mus musculus (Mouse).
   5646..5729    +  CDS            large T antigen (fragment): large T antigen from SV40 (simian virus 40)
   5752..5873    +  polyA_signal   SV40 poly(A) signal: SV40 polyadenylation signal
   5907..6335    -  rep_origin     f1 ori (sequence partly withheld): f1 bacteriophage origin of replication; arrow indicates direction of (+) strand synthesis
   6362..6466    +  promoter       AmpR promoter: bla
   6468..102     +  promoter       SV40 promoter (across the origin): SV40 enhancer and early promoter
