[The description below was written by a language model from this plasmid's Addgene catalogue record and pLannotate feature annotations shown in this document.]
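Description:
OptoProfilin is a mammalian expression plasmid built on the Clontech mCherry N1 backbone that produces a single-chain fusion of a light-responsive plant photoreceptor domain, a red fluorescent protein and an actin-binding protein. It is propagated in E. coli through a high-copy ColE1/pUC-type origin and also carries an f1 phage origin. A single NeoR/KanR (aminoglycoside phosphotransferase) gene provides selection in both hosts. A bacterial bla-type promoter drives it for kanamycin resistance, and the SV40 enhancer/early promoter drives it for G418 selection in mammalian cells, with an HSV TK polyadenylation signal downstream. The catalogue lists a total size of about 6.8 kb, whereas the sequenced record behind the feature table is slightly shorter, at about 6.7 kb.

The expression cassette uses the human CMV immediate-early enhancer and promoter and ends with the SV40 poly(A) signal. The open reading frame begins with Arabidopsis thaliana cryptochrome 2, described by the depositor as residues 1–531. The annotation tool recognises the photolyase homology region (CRY2PHR) within it, and the coding sequence appears to continue a little further before the linker. This is followed by mCherry and then wild-type mouse profilin-1 (Pfn1). The Entrez links on the catalogue page point to a mouse Cry2 and an Arabidopsis profilin, but the feature table and the mutation field show the reverse pairing of species.

Cry2 undergoes blue-light-dependent interactions, including binding to CIB1, mCherry allows the fusion to be imaged, and profilin ties it to actin cytoskeleton regulation. According to the associated publication title, the construct serves as a single-component biosensor of applied cellular stress.
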