Addgene plasmid #208286: OptoProfilin
Purpose: Expresses Cry2(1-531)-mCherry-Profilin.WT
Depositing lab: Robert Hughes. Depositing organization: East Carolina University. Publication: OptoProfilin: A Single Component Biosensor of Applied Cellular Stress. Mann N, Hill J, Wang K, Hughes RM. Chembiochem. 2024 May 2;25(9):e202400007. doi: 10.1002/cbic.202400007. Epub 2024 Mar 28. PubMed 38457348.
Backbone
  Vector backbone: mCherry N1
  Backbone manufacturer: Clontech
  Backbone size w/o insert (bp): 4018
  Total vector size (bp): 6790
  Vector type: Mammalian Expression
  Selectable markers: Neomycin (select with G418)
Growth in bacteria
  Bacterial resistance: Kanamycin, 50 μg/mL
  Growth temperature: 37°C
  Growth strain: DH5alpha
  Copy number: High Copy
Gene/Insert
  Gene/Insert name: Cry2 - mCherry - Profilin.WT (alt name: profilin-1)
  Species: M. musculus (mouse), A. thaliana (mustard weed)
  Insert size (bp): 2772
  Mutation: Profilin WT (Mus musculus)
  Entrez Gene: Cry2 (a.k.a. D130054K12Rik); PRF1 (a.k.a. AT2G19760, F6F22.21, F6F22_21, PFN1, PROFILIN 1, profilin 1)
  Promoter: CMV
  Tag / fusion protein: mCherry
  Cloning method: Restriction Enzyme; 5′ cloning site XhoI (not destroyed); 3′ cloning site NotI (not destroyed)
  Sequencing primers: 5′ CMV Forward; 3′ pSV40A Reverse
Terms and licenses: Academic/Nonprofit Terms; Industry Terms: Not Available to Industry
Depositor comments: Please visit https://doi.org/10.1101/2023.10.04.560945 for bioRxiv preprint.
How to cite: OptoProfilin was a gift from Robert Hughes (Addgene plasmid # 208286 ; http://n2t.net/addgene:208286 ; RRID:Addgene_208286)
