>Addgene plasmid #208286 | OptoProfilin | depositor partial sequence | sequence record 405881 | Cry2(1-531)-mCherry-Profilin.WT
ATGAAGATGGACAAAAAGACTATAGTTTGGTTTAGAAGAGACCTAAGGATTGAGGATAATCCTGCATTAG
CAGCAGCTGCTCACGAAGGATCTGTTTTTCCTGTCTTCATTTGGTGTCCTGAAGAAGAAGGACAGTTTTA
TCCTGGAAGAGCTTCAAGATGGTGGATGAAACAATCACTTGCTCACTTATCTCAATCCTTGAAGGCTCTT
GGATCTGACCTCACTTTAATCAAAACCCACAACACGATTTCAGCGATCTTGGATTGTATCCGCGTTACCG
GTGCTACAAAAGTCGTCTTTAACCACCTCTATGATCCTGTTTCGTTAGTTCGGGACCATACCGTAAAGGA
GAAGCTGGTGGAACGTGGGATCTCTGTGCAAAGCTACAATGGAGATCTATTGTATGAACCGTGGGAGATA
TACTGCGAAAAGGGCAAACCTTTTACGAGTTTCAATTCTTACTGGAAGAAATGCTTAGATATGTCGATTG
AATCCGTTATGCTTCCTCCTCCTTGGCGGTTGATGCCAATAACTGCAGCGGCTGAAGCGATTTGGGCGTG
TTCGATTGAAGAACTAGGGCTGGAGAATGAGGCCGAGAAACCGAGCAATGCGTTGTTAACTAGAGCTTGG
TCTCCAGGATGGAGCAATGCTGATAAGTTACTAAATGAGTTCATCGAGAAGCAGTTGATAGATTATGCAA
AGAACAGCAAGAAAGTTGTTGGGAATTCTACTTCACTACTTTCTCCGTATCTCCATTTCGGGGAAATAAG
CGTCAGACACGTTTTCCAGTGTGCCCGGATGAAACAAATTATATGGGCAAGAGATAAGAACAGTGAAGGA
GAAGAAAGTGCAGATCTTTTTCTTAGGGGAATCGGTTTAAGAGAGTATTCTCGGTATATATGTTTCAACT
TCCCGTTTACTCACGAGCAATCGTTGTTGAGTCATCTTCGGTTTTTCCCTTGGGATGCTGATGTTGATAA
GTTCAAGGCCTGGAGACAAGGCAGGACCGGTTATCCGTTGGTGGATGCCGGAATGAGAGAGCTTTGGGCT
ACCGGATGGATGCATAACAGAATAAGAGTGATTGTTTCAAGCTTTGCTGTGAAGTTTCTTCTCCTTCCAT
GGAAATGGGGAATGAAGTATTTCTGGGATACACTTTTGGATGCTGATTTGGAATGTGACATCCTTGGCTG
GCAGTATATCTCTGGGAGTATCCCCGATGGCCACGAGCTTGATCGCTTGGACAATCCCGCGTTACAAGGC
GCCAAATATGACCCAGAAGGTGAGTACATAAGGCAATGGCTTCCCGAGCTTGCGAGATTGCCAACTGAAT
GGATCCATCATCCATGGGACGCTCCTTTAACCGTACTCAAAGCTTCTGGTGTGGAACTCGGAACAAACTA
TGCGAAACCCATTGTAGACATCGACACAGCTCGTGAGCTACTAGCTAAAGCTATTTCAAGAACCCGTGAA
GCACAGATCATGATCGGAGCAGCACCTGATGAGATTGTAGCAGATAGCTTCGAGGCCTTAGGGGCTAATA
CCATTAAAGAACCTGGTCTTTGCCCATCTGTGTCTTCTAATGACCAACAAGTAGCCCGGGATCCACCGGT
CGCCACCATGGTGAGCAAGGGCGAGGAGGATAACATGGCCATCATCAAGGAGTTCATGCGCTTCAAGGTG
CACATGGAGGGCTCCGTGAACGGCCACGAGTTCGAGATCGAGGGCGAGGGCGAGGGCCGCCCCTACGAGG
GCACCCAGACCGCCAAGCTGAAGGTGACCAAGGGTGGCCCCCTGCCCTTCGCCTGGGACATCCTGTCCCC
TCAGTTCATGTACGGCTCCAAGGCCTACGTGAAGCACCCCGCCGACATCCCCGACTACTTGAAGCTGTCC
TTCCCCGAGGGCTTCAAGTGGGAGCGCGTGATGAACTTCGAGGACGGCGGCGTGGTGACCGTGACCCAGG
ACTCCTCCCTGCAGGACGGCGAGTTCATCTACAAGGTGAAGCTGCGCGGCACCAACTTCCCCTCCGACGG
CCCCGTAATGCAGAAGAAGACCATGGGCTGGGAGGCCTCCTCCGAGCGGATGTACCCCGAGGACGGCGCC
CTGAAGGGCGAGATCAAGCAGAGGCTGAAGCTGAAGGACGGCGGCCACTACGACGCTGAGGTCAAGACCA
CCTACAAGGCCAAGAAGCCCGTGCAGCTGCCCGGCGCCTACAACGTCAACATCAAGTTGGACATCACCTC
CCACAACGAGGACTACACCATCGTGGAACAGTACGAACGCGCCGAGGGCCGCCACTCCACCGGCGGCATG
GACGAGCTGTACAAGGGCGGCAGCGGCGGCGGCATGGCCGGGTGGAACGCCTACATCGACAGCCTTATGG
CGGACGGGACCTGTCAGGACGCGGCCATCGTAGGCTACAAGGACTCGCCCTCCGTCTGGGCCGCCGTCCC
CGGGAAGACCTTCGTTAGCATTACGCCAGCTGAGGTTGGTGTCCTGGTAGGCAAAGACCGGTCAAGTTTT
TTCGTCAATGGGCTGACACTTGGGGGCCAGAAATGTTCTGTGATCCGGGACTCACTGCTGCAAGACGGGG
AATTTACAATGGATCTTCGTACCAAGAGCACCGGAGGAGCCCCCACCTTCAATGTCACTGTCACCATGAC
TGCCAAGACGCTAGTCCTGCTGATGGGCAAAGAAGGTGTCCACGGTGGTTTGATCAACAAGAAATGTTAT
GAAATGGCCTCTCACCTGCGGCGTTCCCAGTACTAATA
